>Addgene plasmid #159289 | pKLV2-U6gRNA5(gKAT6A-A7)-PGKpuro2ABFP-W | depositor full sequence | sequence record 307757 | pKLV2-U6gRNA5(gKAT6A-A7)-PGKpuro2ABFP-W sequence 8650 bps
CTAAATTGTAAGCGTTAATATTTTGTTAAAATTCGCGTTAAATTTTTGTTAAATCAGCTCATTTTTTAAC
CAATAGGCCGAAATCGGCAAAATCCCTTATAAATCAAAAGAATAGACCGAGATAGGGT
[37 nt withheld, positions 129-165]
AAAGAACGTGGACTCCAACGTCAAAGG
[49 nt withheld, positions 193-241]
T
[91 nt withheld, positions 243-333]
G
[124 nt withheld, positions 335-458]
CCCATTCGCCATTCAGGCTGCGCAACTGTTGGGAAGGGCGATCGGTGCGGGCCTCTTCGCTATTACGCCA
GCTGGCGAAAGGGGGATGTGCTGCAAGGCGATTAAGTTGGGTAACGCCAGGGTTTTCCCAGTCACGACGT
TGTAAAACGACGGCCAGTGAGCGCGCGTAATACGACTCACTATAGGGCGAATTGACTAGTACATAACTTA
CGGTAAATGGCCCGCCTGGCTGACCGCCCAACGACCCCCGCCCATTGACGTCAATAATGACGTATGTTCC
CATAGTAACGCCAATAGGGACTTTCCATTGACGTCAATGGGTGGAGTATTTACGGTAAACTGCCCACTTG
GCAGTACATCAAGTGTATCATATGCCAAGTACGCCCCCTATTGACGTCAATGACGGTAAATGGCCCGCCT
GGCATTATGCCCAGTACATGACCTTATGGGACTTTCCTACTTGGCAGTACATCTACGTATTAGTCATCGC
TATTACCATGGTGATGCGGTTTTGGCAGTACATCAATGGGCGTGGATAGCGGTTTGACTCACGGGGATTT
CCAAGTCTCCACCCCATTGACGTCAATGGGAGTTTGTTTTGGCACCAAAATCAACGGGACTTTCCAAAAT
GTCGTAACAACTCCGCCCCATTGACGCAAATGGGCGGTAGGCGTGTACGGTGGGAGGTCTATATAAGCAG
CGCGTTTTGCCTGTACTGGGTCTCTCTGGTTAGACCAGATCTGAGCCTGGGAGCTCTCTGGCTAACTAGG
GAACCCACTGCTTAAGCCTCAATAAAGCTTGCCTTGAGTGCTTCAAGTAGTGTGTGCCCGTCTGTTGTGT
GACTCTGGTAACTAGAGATCCCTCAGACCCTTTTAGTCAGTGTGGAAAATCTCTAGCAGTGGCGCCCGAA
CAGGGACTTGAAAGCGAAAGGGAAACCAGAGGAGCTCTCTCGACGCAGGACTCGGCTTGCTGAAGCGCGC
ACGGCAAGAGGCGAGGGGCGGCGACTGGTGAGTACGCCAAAAATTTTGACTAGCGGAGGCTAGAAGGAGA
GAGATGGGTGCGAGAGCGTCAGTATTAAGCGGGGGAGAATTAGATCGCGATGGGAAAAAATTCGGTTAAG
GCCAGGGGGAAAGAAAAAATATAAATTAAAACATATAGTATGGGCAAGCAGGGAGCTAGAACGATTCGCA
GTTAATCCTGGCCTGTTAGAAACATCAGAAGGCTGTAGACAAATACTGGGACAGCTACAACCATCCCTTC
AGACAGGATCAGAAGAACTTAGATCATTATATAATACAGTAGCAACCCTCTATTGTGTGCATCAAAGGAT
AGAGATAAAAGACACCAAGGAAGCTTTAGACAAGATAGAGGAAGAGCAAAACAAAAGTAAGACCACCGCA
CAGCAAGCGGCCGGCCGCGCTGATCTTCAGACCTGGAGGAGGAGATATGAGGGACAATTGGAGAAGTGAA
TTATATAAATATAAAGTAGTAAAAATTGAACCATTAGGAGTAGCACCCACCAAGGCAAAGAGAAGAGTGG
TGCAGAGAGAAAAAAGAGCAGTGGGAATAGGAGCTTTGTTCCTTGGGTTCTTGGGAGCAGCAGGAAGCAC
TATGGGCGCAGCGTCAATGACGCTGACGGTACAGGCCAGACAATTATTGTCTGGTATAGTGCAGCAGCAG
AACAATTTGCTGAGGGCTATTGAGGCGCAACAGCATCTGTTGCAACTCACAGTCTGGGGCATCAAGCAGC
TCCAGGCAAGAATCCTGGCTGTGGAAAGATACCTAAAGGATCAACAGCTCCTGGGGATTTGGGGTTGCTC
TGGAAAACTCATTTGCACCACTGCTGTGCCTTGGAATGCTAGTTGGAGTAATAAATCTCTGGAACAGATT
TGGAATCACACGACCTGGATGGAGTGGGACAGAGAAATTAACAATTACACAAGCTTAATACACTCCTTAA
TTGAAGAATCGCAAAACCAGCAAGAAAAGAATGAACAAGAATTATTGGAATTAGATAAATGGGCAAGTTT
GTGGAATTGGTTTAACATAACAAATTGGCTGTGGTATATAAAATTATTCATAATGATAGTAGGAGGCTTG
GTAGGTTTAAGAATAGTTTTTGCTGTACTTTCTATAGTGAATAGAGTTAGGCAGGGATATTCACCATTAT
CGTTTCAGACCCACCTCCCAACCCCGAGGGGACCCGACAGGCCCGAAGGAATAGAAGAAGAAGGTGGAGA
GAGAGACAGAGACAGATCCATTCGATTAGTGAACGGATCGGCACTGCGTGCGCCAATTCTGCAGACAAAT
GGCAGTATTCATCCACAATTTTAAAAGAAAAGGGGGGATTGGGGGGTACAGTGCAGGGGAAAGAATAGTA
GACATAATAGCAACAGACATACAAACTAAAGAATTACAAAAACAAATTACAAAAATTCAAAATTTTCGGG
TTTATTACAGGGACAGCAGAGATCCAGTTTGGTTAGTACCGGGCCCTACGCGTCCAAGGTCGGGCAGGAA
GAGGGCCTATTTCCCATGATTCCTTCATATTTGCATATACGATACAAGGCTGTTAGAGAGATAATTAGAA
TTAATTTGACTGTAAACACAAAGATATTAGTACAAAATACGTGACGTAGAAAGTAATAATTTCTTGGGTA
GTTTGCAGTTTTAAAATTATGTTTTAAAATGGACTATCATATGCTTACCGTAACTTGAAAGTATTTCGAT
TTCTTGGCTTTATATATCTTGTGGAAAGGACGAAACACCGCGGCGGATAATCACAAATCGTTTAAGAGCT
ATGCTGGAAACAGCATAGCAAGTTTAAATAAGGCTAGTCCGTTATCAACTTGAAAAAGTGGCACCGAGTC
GGTGCTTTTTTTGGATCCAATTCTACCGGGTAGGGGAGGCGCTTTTCCCAAGGCAGTCTGGAGCATGCGC
TTTAGCAGCCCCGCTGGGCACTTGGCGCTACACAAGTGGCCTCTGGCCTCGCACACATTCCACATCCACC
GGTAGGCGCCAACCGGCTCCGTTCTTTGGTGGCCCCTTCGCGCCACCTTCTACTCCTCCCCTAGTCAGGA
AGTTCCCCCCCGCCCCGCAGCTCGCGTCGTGCAGGACGTGACAAATGGAAGTAGCACGTCTCACTAGTCT
CGTGCAGATGGACAGCACCGCTGAGCAATGGAAGCGGGTAGGCCTTTGGGGCAGCGGCCAATAGCAGCTT
TGCTCCTTCGCTTTCTGGGCTCAGAGGCTGGGAAGGGGTGGGTCCGGGGGCGGGCTCAGGGGCGGGCTCA
GGGGCGGGGCGGGCGCCCGAAGGTCCTCCGGAGGCCCGGCATTCTGCACGCTTCAAAAGCGCACGTCTGC
CGCGCTGTTCTCCTCTTCCTCATCTCCGGGCCTTTCGACCTGCATCCATCTAGATCTCGAGCAGCTGAAG
CTTACCATGACCGAGTACAAGCCCACGGTGCGCCTCGCCACCCGCGACGACGTCCCCAGGGCCGTACGCA
CCCTCGCCGCCGCGTTCGCCGACTACCCCGCCACGCGCCACACCGTCGATCCGGACCGCCACATCGAGCG
GGTCACCGAGCTGCAAGAACTCTTCCTCACGCGCGTCGGGCTCGACATCGGCAAGGTGTGGGTCGCGGAC
GACGGCGCCGCGGTGGCGGTCTGGACCACGCCGGAGAGCGTCGAAGCGGGGGCGGTGTTCGCCGAGATCG
GCCCGCGCATGGCCGAGTTGAGCGGTTCCCGGCTGGCCGCGCAGCAACAGATGGAAGGCCTCCTGGCGCC
GCACCGGCCCAAGGAGCCCGCGTGGTTCCTGGCCACCGTCGGCGTCTCGCCCGACCACCAGGGCAAGGGT
CTGGGCAGCGCCGTCGTGCTCCCCGGAGTGGAGGCGGCCGAGCGCGCCGGGGTGCCCGCCTTCCTGGAGA
CCTCCGCGCCCCGCAACCTCCCCTTCTACGAGCGGCTCGGCTTCACCGTCACCGCCGACGTCGAGGTGCC
CGAAGGACCGCGCACCTGGTGCATGACCCGCAAGCCCGGTGCCGGCGGCGGGTCCGGAGGAGAGGGCAGA
GGAAGTCTCCTAACATGCGGTGACGTGGAGGAGAATCCTGGCCCAATGAGCGAGCTGATTAAGGAGAACA
TGCACATGAAGCTGTACATGGAGGGCACCGTGGACAACCATCACTTCAAGTGCACATCCGAGGGCGAAGG
CAAGCCCTACGAGGGCACCCAGACCATGAGAATCAAGGTGGTCGAGGGCGGCCCTCTCCCCTTCGCCTTC
GACATCCTGGCTACTAGCTTCCTCTACGGCAGCAAGACCTTCATCAACCACACCCAGGGCATCCCCGACT
TCTTCAAGCAGTCCTTCCCTGAGGGCTTCACATGGGAGAGAGTCACCACATACGAGGACGGGGGCGTGCT
GACCGCTACCCAGGACACCAGCCTCCAGGACGGCTGCCTCATCTACAACGTCAAGATCAGAGGGGTGAAC
TTCACATCCAACGGCCCTGTGATGCAGAAGAAAACACTCGGCTGGGAGGCCTTCACCGAGACGCTGTACC
CCGCTGACGGCGGCCTGGAAGGCAGAAACGACATGGCCCTGAAGCTCGTGGGCGGGAGCCATCTGATCGC
AAACATCAAGACCACATATAGATCCAAGAAACCCGCTAAGAACCTCAAGATGCCTGGCGTCTACTATGTG
GACTACAGACTGGAAAGAATCAAGGAGGCCAACAACGAGACCTACGTCGAGCAGCACGAGGTGGCAGTGG
CCAGATACTGCGACCTCCCTAGCAAACTGGGGCACAAGCTTAATTGAGCGGCCGCTCAACCTCTGGATTA
CAAAATTTGTGAAAGATTGACTGGTATTCTTAACTATGTTGCTCCTTTTACGCTATGTGGATACGCTGCT
TTAATGCCTTTGTATCATGCTATTGCTTCCCGTATGGCTTTCATTTTCTCCTCCTTGTATAAATCCTGGT
TGCTGTCTCTTTATGAGGAGTTGTGGCCCGTTGTCAGGCAACGTGGCGTGGTGTGCACTGTGTTTGCTGA
CGCAACCCCCACTGGTTGGGGCATTGCCACCACCTGTCAGCTCCTTTCCGGGACTTTCGCTTTCCCCCTC
CCTATTGCCACGGCGGAACTCATCGCCGCCTGCCTTGCCCGCTGCTGGACAGGGGCTCGGCTGTTGGGCA
CTGACAATTCCGTGGTGTTGTCGGGGAAATCATCGTCCTTTCCTTGGCTGCTCGCCTGTGTTGCCACCTG
GATTCTGCGCGGGACGTCCTTCTGCTACGTCCCTTCGGCCCTCAATCCAGCGGACCTTCCTTCCCGCGGC
CTGCTGCCGGCTCTGCGGCCTCTTCCGCGTCTACGCCTTCGCCCTCAGACGAGTCGGATCTCCCTTTGGG
CCGCCTCCCCGCAGGTACCTTTAAGACCAATGACTTACAAGGCAGCTGTAGATCTTAGCCACTTTTTAAA
AGAAAAGGGGGGACTGGAAGGGCTAATTCACTCCCAAAGAAGTCAAGATCTGCTTTTTGCCTGTACTGGG
TCTCTCTGGTTAGACCAGAGTCTCTCTGGTTAGACCAGATCTGAGCCTGGGAGCTCTCTGGCTAACTAGG
GAACCCACTGCTTAAGCCTCAATAAAGCTTGCCTTGAGTGCTTCAAGTAGTGTGTGCCCGTCTGTTGTGT
GACTCTGGTAACTAGAGATCCCTCAGACCCTTTTAGTCAGTGTGGAAAATCTCTAGCAGTTTAAACCCGC
TGATCAGCCTCGACTGTGCCTTCTAGTTGCCAGCCATCTGTTGTTTGCCCCTCCCCCGTGCCTTCCTTGA
CCCTGGAAGGTGCCACTCCCACTGTCCTTTCCTAATAAAATGAGGAAATTGCATCGCATTGTCTGAGTAG
GTGTCATTCTATTCTGGGGGGTGGGGTGGGGCAGGACAGCAAGGGGGAGGATTGGGAAGTCAATAGCAGG
CATGCTGGGGATGCGGTGGGCTCTATGGGCGGCCGTTAATTAAGCTTTTGTTCCCTTTAGTGAGGGTTAA
TTGCGCGCTTGGCGTAATCATGGTCATAGCTGTTTCCTGTGTGAAATTGTTATCCGCTCACAATTCCACA
CAACATACGAGCCGGAAGCATAAAGTGTAAAGCCTGGGGTGCCTAATGAGTGAGCTAACTCACATTAATT
GCGTTGCGCTCACTGCCCGCTTTCCAGTCGGGAAACCTGTCGTGCCAGCTGCATTAATGAATCGGCCAAC
GCGCGGGGAGAGGCGGTTTGCGTATTGGGCGCTCTTCCGCTTCCTCGCTCACTGACTCGCTGCGCTCGGT
CGTTCGGCTGCGGCGAGCGGTATCAGCTCACTCAAAGGCGGTAATACGGTTATCCACAGAATCAGGGGAT
AACGCAGGAAAGAACATGTGAGCAAAAGGCCAGCAAAAGGCCAGGAACCGTAAAAAGGCCGCGTTGCTGG
CGTTTTTCCATAGGCTCCGCCCCCCTGACGAGCATCACAAAAATCGACGCTCAAGTCAGAGGTGGCGAAA
CCCGACAGGACTATAAAGATACCAGGCGTTTCCCCCTGGAAGCTCCCTCGTGCGCTCTCCTGTTCCGACC
CTGCCGCTTACCGGATACCTGTCCGCCTTTCTCCCTTCGGGAAGCGTGGCGCTTTCTCATAGCTCACGCT
GTAGGTATCTCAGTTCGGTGTAGGTCGTTCGCTCCAAGCTGGGCTGTGTGCACGAACCCCCCGTTCAGCC
CGACCGCTGCGCCTTATCCGGTAACTATCGTCTTGAGTCCAACCCGGTAAGACACGACTTATCGCCACTG
GCAGCAGCCACTGGTAACAGGATTAGCAGAGCGAGGTATGTAGGCGGTGCTACAGAGTTCTTGAAGTGGT
GGCCTAACTACGGCTACACTAGAAGGACAGTATTTGGTATCTGCGCTCTGCTGAAGCCAGTTACCTTCGG
AAAAAGAGTTGGTAGCTCTTGATCCGGCAAACAAACCACCGCTGGTAGCGGTGGTTTTTTTGTTTGCAAG
CAGCAGATTACGCGCAGAAAAAAAGGATCTCAAGAAGATCCTTTGATCTTTTCTACGGGGTCTGACGCTC
AGTGGAACGAAAACTCACGTTAAGGGATTTTGGTCATGAGATTATCAAAAAGGATCTTCACCTAGATCCT
TTTAAATTAAAAATGAAGTTTTAAATCAATCTAAAGTATATATGAGTAAACTTGGTCTGACAGTTACCAA
TGCTTAATCAGTGAGGCACCTATCTCAGCGATCTGTCTATTTCGTTCATCCATAGTTGCCTGACTCCCCG
TCGTGTAGATAACTACGATACGGGAGGGCTTACCATCTGGCCCCAGTGCTGCAATGATACCGCGAGACCC
ACGCTCACCGGCTCCAGATTTATCAGCAATAAACCAGCCAGCCGGAAGGGCCGAGCGCAGAAGTGGTCCT
GCAACTTTATCCGCCTCCATCCAGTCTATTAATTGTTGCCGGGAAGCTAGAGTAAGTAGTTCGCCAGTTA
ATAGTTTGCGCAACGTTGTTGCCATTGCTACAGGCATCGTGGTGTCACGCTCGTCGTTTGGTATGGCTTC
ATTCAGCTCCGGTTCCCAACGATCAAGGCGAGTTACATGATCCCCCATGTTGTGCAAAAAAGCGGTTAGC
TCCTTCGGTCCTCCGATCGTTGTCAGAAGTAAGTTGGCCGCAGTGTTATCACTCATGGTTATGGCAGCAC
TGCATAATTCTCTTACTGTCATGCCATCCGTAAGATGCTTTTCTGTGACTGGTGAGTACTCAACCAAGTC
ATTCTGAGAATAGTGTATGCGGCGACCGAGTTGCTCTTGCCCGGCGTCAATACGGGATAATACCGCGCCA
CATAGCAGAACTTTAAAAGTGCTCATCATTGGAAAACGTTCTTCGGGGCGAAAACTCTCAAGGATCTTAC
CGCTGTTGAGATCCAGTTCGATGTAACCCACTCGTGCACCCAACTGATCTTCAGCATCTTTTACTTTCAC
CAGCGTTTCTGGGTGAGCAAAAACAGGAAGGCAAAATGCCGCAAAAAAGGGAATAAGGGCGACACGGAAA
TGTTGAATACTCATACTCTTCCTTTTTCAATATTATTGAAGCATTTATCAGGGTTATTGTCTCATGAGCG
GATACATATTTGAATGTATTTAGAAAAATAAACAAATAGGGGTTCCGCGCACATTTCCCCGAAAAGTGCC
AC
Features (pLannotate 1.2.2; 28 found; start..end, strand, type, name):
     30..458     -  rep_origin     f1 ori (sequence partly withheld): f1 bacteriophage origin of replication; arrow indicates direction of (+) strand synthesis
    463..618     -  CDS            lacZα (fragment): LacZα fragment of β-galactosidase; lacZ fragment
    626..644     +  promoter       T7 promoter: promoter for bacteriophage T7 RNA polymerase
    658..958     +  enhancer       CMV enhancer: human cytomegalovirus immediate early enhancer
    959..1158    +  promoter       CMV promoter: human cytomegalovirus (CMV) immediate early promoter
   1176..1356    +  LTR            5' LTR (truncated): truncated 5' long terminal repeat (LTR) from HIV-1
   1403..1528    +  misc_feature   HIV-1 Ψ: packaging signal of human immunodeficiency virus type 1
   1512..1850    +  CDS            HIV-1 gag (fragment): gag protein from human immunodeficiency virus 1; gag
   2027..2260    +  misc_feature   RRE: The Rev response element (RRE) of HIV-1 allows for Rev-dependent mRNA export from the nucleus to the cytoplasm.
   2637..2737    +  CDS            Rev (fragment): human immunodeficiency virus 1 (HIV-1) Rev protein; rev; enhances nuclear export of unspliced and incompletely spliced viral mRNAs
   2787..2904    +  misc_feature   cPPT/CTS: central polypurine tract and central termination sequence of HIV-1
   2979..3219    +  promoter       U6 promoter: RNA polymerase III promoter for human U6 snRNA
   3266..3333    +  misc_RNA       tracrRNA (fragment): trans-activating CRISPR RNA for the Streptococcus pyogenes CRISPR/Cas9 system
   3356..3855    +  promoter       PGK promoter: mouse phosphoglycerate kinase 1 promoter
   3895..4491    +  CDS            PuroR (fragment): puromycin N-acetyltransferase; pac from Streptomyces; confers resistance to puromycin
   4564..5262    +  CDS            TagBFP: TagBFP is a basic (constitutively fluorescent) blue fluorescent protein published in 2008, derived from Entacmaea quadricolor. It is reported to be a very rapidly-maturing monomer with very low acid sensitivity.
   5274..5860    +  misc_feature   WPRE: woodchuck hepatitis virus posttranscriptional regulatory element
   5854..6000    +  CDS            nef (fragment): NEF_HV1LA - Experimental evidence at protein level: Swiss-Prot protein existence level 1. Extracellular Nef protein targets CD4(+) T-lymphocytes for apoptosis by interacting with CXCR4 surface receptors. From Human immunodeficiency virus type 1 group M subtype B (isolate Lai) (HIV-1).
   6008..6186    +  LTR            5' LTR (truncated): truncated 5' long terminal repeat (LTR) from HIV-1
   6212..6323    +  polyA_signal   bGH poly(A) signal: bovine growth hormone polyadenylation signal
   6462..6480    -  promoter       T3 promoter: promoter for bacteriophage T3 RNA polymerase
   6525..6541    -  protein_bind   lac operator: The lac repressor binds to the lac operator to inhibit transcription in E. coli. This inhibition can be relieved by adding lactose or isopropyl-β-D-thiogalactopyranoside (IPTG). lac repressor encoded by lacI
   6549..6579    -  promoter       lac promoter: promoter for the E. coli lac operon
   6594..6615    -  protein_bind   CAP binding site: CAP binding activates transcription in the presence of cAMP. E. coli catabolite activator protein
   6628..6720    -  CDS            lacI (fragment): lac repressor; lacI; The lac repressor binds to the lac operator to inhibit transcription in E. coli. This inhibition can be relieved by adding lactose or isopropyl-β-D-thiogalactopyranoside (IPTG).
   6903..7491    -  rep_origin     ori: high-copy-number ColE1/pMB1/pBR322/pUC origin of replication
   7662..8522    -  CDS            AmpR: β-lactamase; bla; confers resistance to ampicillin, carbenicillin, and related antibiotics
   8523..8627    -  promoter       AmpR promoter: bla
