>Addgene plasmid #159289 | pKLV2-U6gRNA5(gKAT6A-A7)-PGKpuro2ABFP-W | addgene full sequence | sequence record 313583 | Addgene NGS Result
TGATGCGGTTTTGGCAGTACATCAATGGGCGTGGATAGCGGTTTGACTCACGGGGATTTCCAAGTCTCCA
CCCCATTGACGTCAATGGGAGTTTGTTTTGGCACCAAAATCAACGGGACTTTCCAAAATGTCGTAACAAC
TCCGCCCCATTGACGCAAATGGGCGGTAGGCGTGTACGGTGGGAGGTCTATATAAGCAGCGCGTTTTGCC
TGTACTGGGTCTCTCTGGTTAGACCAGATCTGAGCCTGGGAGCTCTCTGGCTAACTAGGGAACCCACTGC
TTAAGCCTCAATAAAGCTTGCCTTGAGTGCTTCAAGTAGTGTGTGCCCGTCTGTTGTGTGACTCTGGTAA
CTAGAGATCCCTCAGACCCTTTTAGTCAGTGTGGAAAATCTCTAGCAGTGGCGCCCGAACAGGGACTTGA
AAGCGAAAGGGAAACCAGAGGAGCTCTCTCGACGCAGGACTCGGCTTGCTGAAGCGCGCACGGCAAGAGG
CGAGGGGCGGCGACTGGTGAGTACGCCAAAAATTTTGACTAGCGGAGGCTAGAAGGAGAGAGATGGGTGC
GAGAGCGTCAGTATTAAGCGGGGGAGAATTAGATCGCGATGGGAAAAAATTCGGTTAAGGCCAGGGGGAA
AGAAAAAATATAAATTAAAACATATAGTATGGGCAAGCAGGGAGCTAGAACGATTCGCAGTTAATCCTGG
CCTGTTAGAAACATCAGAAGGCTGTAGACAAATACTGGGACAGCTACAACCATCCCTTCAGACAGGATCA
GAAGAACTTAGATCATTATATAATACAGTAGCAACCCTCTATTGTGTGCATCAAAGGATAGAGATAAAAG
ACACCAAGGAAGCTTTAGACAAGATAGAGGAAGAGCAAAACAAAAGTAAGACCACCGCACAGCAAGCGGC
CGGCCGCGCTGATCTTCAGACCTGGAGGAGGAGATATGAGGGACAATTGGAGAAGTGAATTATATAAATA
TAAAGTAGTAAAAATTGAACCATTAGGAGTAGCACCCACCAAGGCAAAGAGAAGAGTGGTGCAGAGAGAA
AAAAGAGCAGTGGGAATAGGAGCTTTGTTCCTTGGGTTCTTGGGAGCAGCAGGAAGCACTATGGGCGCAG
CGTCAATGACGCTGACGGTACAGGCCAGACAATTATTGTCTGGTATAGTGCAGCAGCAGAACAATTTGCT
GAGGGCTATTGAGGCGCAACAGCATCTGTTGCAACTCACAGTCTGGGGCATCAAGCAGCTCCAGGCAAGA
ATCCTGGCTGTGGAAAGATACCTAAAGGATCAACAGCTCCTGGGGATTTGGGGTTGCTCTGGAAAACTCA
TTTGCACCACTGCTGTGCCTTGGAATGCTAGTTGGAGTAATAAATCTCTGGAACAGATTTGGAATCACAC
GACCTGGATGGAGTGGGACAGAGAAATTAACAATTACACAAGCTTAATACACTCCTTAATTGAAGAATCG
CAAAACCAGCAAGAAAAGAATGAACAAGAATTATTGGAATTAGATAAATGGGCAAGTTTGTGGAATTGGT
TTAACATAACAAATTGGCTGTGGTATATAAAATTATTCATAATGATAGTAGGAGGCTTGGTAGGTTTAAG
AATAGTTTTTGCTGTACTTTCTATAGTGAATAGAGTTAGGCAGGGATATTCACCATTATCGTTTCAGACC
CACCTCCCAACCCCGAGGGGACCCGACAGGCCCGAAGGAATAGAAGAAGAAGGTGGAGAGAGAGACAGAG
ACAGATCCATTCGATTAGTGAACGGATCGGCACTGCGTGCGCCAATTCTGCAGACAAATGGCAGTATTCA
TCCACAATTTTAAAAGAAAAGGGGGGATTGGGGGGTACAGTGCAGGGGAAAGAATAGTAGACATAATAGC
AACAGACATACAAACTAAAGAATTACAAAAACAAATTACAAAAATTCAAAATTTTCGGGTTTATTACAGG
GACAGCAGAGATCCAGTTTGGTTAGTACCGGGCCCTACGCGTCCAAGGTCGGGCAGGAAGAGGGCCTATT
TCCCATGATTCCTTCATATTTGCATATACGATACAAGGCTGTTAGAGAGATAATTAGAATTAATTTGACT
GTAAACACAAAGATATTAGTACAAAATACGTGACGTAGAAAGTAATAATTTCTTGGGTAGTTTGCAGTTT
TAAAATTATGTTTTAAAATGGACTATCATATGCTTACCGTAACTTGAAAGTATTTCGATTTCTTGGCTTT
ATATATCTTGTGGAAAGGACGAAACACCGCGGCGGATAATCACAAATCGTTTAAGAGCTATGCTGGAAAC
AGCATAGCAAGTTTAAATAAGGCTAGTCCGTTATCAACTTGAAAAAGTGGCACCGAGTCGGTGCTTTTTT
TGGATCCAATTCTACCGGGTAGGGGAGGCGCTTTTCCCAAGGCAGTCTGGAGCATGCGCTTTAGCAGCCC
CGCTGGGCACTTGGCGCTACACAAGTGGCCTCTGGCCTCGCACACATTCCACATCCACCGGTAGGCGCCA
ACCGGCTCCGTTCTTTGGTGGCCCCTTCGCGCCACCTTCTACTCCTCCCCTAGTCAGGAAGTTCCCCCCC
GCCCCGCAGCTCGCGTCGTGCAGGACGTGACAAATGGAAGTAGCACGTCTCACTAGTCTCGTGCAGATGG
ACAGCACCGCTGAGCAATGGAAGCGGGTAGGCCTTTGGGGCAGCGGCCAATAGCAGCTTTGCTCCTTCGC
TTTCTGGGCTCAGAGGCTGGGAAGGGGTGGGTCCGGGGGCGGGCTCAGGGGCGGGCTCAGGGGCGGGGCG
GGCGCCCGAAGGTCCTCCGGAGGCCCGGCATTCTGCACGCTTCAAAAGCGCACGTCTGCCGCGCTGTTCT
CCTCTTCCTCATCTCCGGGCCTTTCGACCTGCATCCATCTAGATCTCGAGCAGCTGAAGCTTACCATGAC
CGAGTACAAGCCCACGGTGCGCCTCGCCACCCGCGACGACGTCCCCAGGGCCGTACGCACCCTCGCCGCC
GCGTTCGCCGACTACCCCGCCACGCGCCACACCGTCGATCCGGACCGCCACATCGAGCGGGTCACCGAGC
TGCAAGAACTCTTCCTCACGCGCGTCGGGCTCGACATCGGCAAGGTGTGGGTCGCGGACGACGGCGCCGC
GGTGGCGGTCTGGACCACGCCGGAGAGCGTCGAAGCGGGGGCGGTGTTCGCCGAGATCGGCCCGCGCATG
GCCGAGTTGAGCGGTTCCCGGCTGGCCGCGCAGCAACAGATGGAAGGCCTCCTGGCGCCGCACCGGCCCA
AGGAGCCCGCGTGGTTCCTGGCCACCGTCGGCGTCTCGCCCGACCACCAGGGCAAGGGTCTGGGCAGCGC
CGTCGTGCTCCCCGGAGTGGAGGCGGCCGAGCGCGCCGGGGTGCCCGCCTTCCTGGAGACCTCCGCGCCC
CGCAACCTCCCCTTCTACGAGCGGCTCGGCTTCACCGTCACCGCCGACGTCGAGGTGCCCGAAGGACCGC
GCACCTGGTGCATGACCCGCAAGCCCGGTGCCGGCGGCGGGTCCGGAGGAGAGGGCAGAGGAAGTCTCCT
AACATGCGGTGACGTGGAGGAGAATCCTGGCCCAATGAGCGAGCTGATTAAGGAGAACATGCACATGAAG
CTGTACATGGAGGGCACCGTGGACAACCATCACTTCAAGTGCACATCCGAGGGCGAAGGCAAGCCCTACG
AGGGCACCCAGACCATGAGAATCAAGGTGGTCGAGGGCGGCCCTCTCCCCTTCGCCTTCGACATCCTGGC
TACTAGCTTCCTCTACGGCAGCAAGACCTTCATCAACCACACCCAGGGCATCCCCGACTTCTTCAAGCAG
TCCTTCCCTGAGGGCTTCACATGGGAGAGAGTCACCACATACGAGGACGGGGGCGTGCTGACCGCTACCC
AGGACACCAGCCTCCAGGACGGCTGCCTCATCTACAACGTCAAGATCAGAGGGGTGAACTTCACATCCAA
CGGCCCTGTGATGCAGAAGAAAACACTCGGCTGGGAGGCCTTCACCGAGACGCTGTACCCCGCTGACGGC
GGCCTGGAAGGCAGAAACGACATGGCCCTGAAGCTCGTGGGCGGGAGCCATCTGATCGCAAACATCAAGA
CCACATATAGATCCAAGAAACCCGCTAAGAACCTCAAGATGCCTGGCGTCTACTATGTGGACTACAGACT
GGAAAGAATCAAGGAGGCCAACAACGAGACCTACGTCGAGCAGCACGAGGTGGCAGTGGCCAGATACTGC
GACCTCCCTAGCAAACTGGGGCACAAGCTTAATTGAGCGGCCGCTCAACCTCTGGATTACAAAATTTGTG
AAAGATTGACTGGTATTCTTAACTATGTTGCTCCTTTTACGCTATGTGGATACGCTGCTTTAATGCCTTT
GTATCATGCTATTGCTTCCCGTATGGCTTTCATTTTCTCCTCCTTGTATAAATCCTGGTTGCTGTCTCTT
TATGAGGAGTTGTGGCCCGTTGTCAGGCAACGTGGCGTGGTGTGCACTGTGTTTGCTGACGCAACCCCCA
CTGGTTGGGGCATTGCCACCACCTGTCAGCTCCTTTCCGGGACTTTCGCTTTCCCCCTCCCTATTGCCAC
GGCGGAACTCATCGCCGCCTGCCTTGCCCGCTGCTGGACAGGGGCTCGGCTGTTGGGCACTGACAATTCC
GTGGTGTTGTCGGGGAAATCATCGTCCTTTCCTTGGCTGCTCGCCTGTGTTGCCACCTGGATTCTGCGCG
GGACGTCCTTCTGCTACGTCCCTTCGGCCCTCAATCCAGCGGACCTTCCTTCCCGCGGCCTGCTGCCGGC
TCTGCGGCCTCTTCCGCGTCTACGCCTTCGCCCTCAGACGAGTCGGATCTCCCTTTGGGCCGCCTCCCCG
CAGGTACCTTTAAGACCAATGACTTACAAGGCAGCTGTAGATCTTAGCCACTTTTTAAAAGAAAAGGGGG
GACTGGAAGGGCTAATTCACTCCCAAAGAAGTCAAGATCTGCTTTTTGCCTGTACTGGGTCTCTCTGGTT
AGACCAGAGTCTCTCTGGTTAGACCAGATCTGAGCCTGGGAGCTCTCTGGCTAACTAGGGAACCCACTGC
TTAAGCCTCAATAAAGCTTGCCTTGAGTGCTTCAAGTAGTGTGTGCCCGTCTGTTGTGTGACTCTGGTAA
CTAGAGATCCCTCAGACCCTTTTAGTCAGTGTGGAAAATCTCTAGCAGTTTAAACCCGCTGATCAGCCTC
GACTGTGCCTTCTAGTTGCCAGCCATCTGTTGTTTGCCCCTCCCCCGTGCCTTCCTTGACCCTGGAAGGT
GCCACTCCCACTGTCCTTTCCTAATAAAATGAGGAAATTGCATCGCATTGTCTGAGTAGGTGTCATTCTA
TTCTGGGGGGTGGGGTGGGGCAGGACAGCAAGGGGGAGGATTGGGAAGTCAATAGCAGGCATGCTGGGGA
TGCGGTGGGCTCTATGGGCGGCCGTTAATTAAGCTTTTGTTCCCTTTAGTGAGGGTTAATTGCGCGCTTG
GCGTAATCATGGTCATAGCTGTTTCCTGTGTGAAATTGTTATCCGCTCACAATTCCACACAACATACGAG
CCGGGAGCATAAAGTGTAAAGCCTGGGGTGCCTAATGAGTGAGCTAACTCACATTAATTGCGTTGCGCTC
ACTGCCCGCTTTCCAGTCGGGAAACCTGTCGTGCCAGCTGCATTAATGAATCGGCCAACGCGCGGGGAGA
GGCGGTTTGCGTATTGGGCGCTCTTCCGCTTCCTCGCTCACTGACTCGCTGCGCTCGGTCGTTCGGCTGC
GGCGAGCGGTATCAGCTCACTCAAAGGCGGTAATACGGTTATCCACAGAATCAGGGGATAACGCAGGAAA
GAACATGTGAGCAAAAGGCCAGCAAAAGGCCAGGAACCGTAAAAAGGCCGCGTTGCTGGCGTTTTTCCAT
AGGCTCCGCCCCCCTGACGAGCATCACAAAAATCGACGCTCAAGTCAGAGGTGGCGAAACCCGACAGGAC
TATAAAGATACCAGGCGTTTCCCCCTGGAAGCTCCCTCGTGCGCTCTCCTGTTCCGACCCTGCCGCTTAC
CGGATACCTGTCCGCCTTTCTCCCTTCGGGAAGCGTGGCGCTTTCTCATAGCTCACGCTGTAGGTATCTC
AGTTCGGTGTAGGTCGTTCGCTCCAAGCTGGGCTGTGTGCACGAACCCCCCGTTCAGCCCGACCGCTGCG
CCTTATCCGGTAACTATCGTCTTGAGTCCAACCCGGTAAGACACGACTTATCGCCACTGGCAGCAGCCAC
TGGTAACAGGATTAGCAGAGCGAGGTATGTAGGCGGTGCTACAGAGTTCTTGAAGTGGTGGCCTAACTAC
GGCTACACTAGAAGAACAGTATTTGGTATCTGCGCTCTGCTGAAGCCAGTTACCTTCGGAAAAAGAGTTG
GTAGCTCTTGATCCGGCAAACAAACCACCGCTGGTAGCGGTGGTTTTTTTGTTTGCAAGCAGCAGATTAC
GCGCAGAAAAAAAGGATCTCAAGAAGATCCTTTGATCTTTTCTACGGGGTCTGACGCTCAGTGGAACGAA
AACTCACGTTAAGGGATTTTGGTCATGAGATTATCAAAAAGGATCTTCACCTAGATCCTTTTAAATTAAA
AATGAAGTTTTAAATCAATCTAAAGTATATATGAGTAAACTTGGTCTGACAGTTACCAATGCTTAATCAG
TGAGGCACCTATCTCAGCGATCTGTCTATTTCGTTCATCCATAGTTGCCTGACTCCCCGTCGTGTAGATA
ACTACGATACGGGAGGGCTTACCATCTGGCCCCAGTGCTGCAATGATACCGCGAGACCCACGCTCACCGG
CTCCAGATTTATCAGCAATAAACCAGCCAGCCGGAAGGGCCGAGCGCAGAAGTGGTCCTGCAACTTTATC
CGCCTCCATCCAGTCTATTAATTGTTGCCGGGAAGCTAGAGTAAGTAGTTCGCCAGTTAATAGTTTGCGC
AACGTTGTTGCCATTGCTACAGGCATCGTGGTGTCACGCTCGTCGTTTGGTATGGCTTCATTCAGCTCCG
GTTCCCAACGATCAAGGCGAGTTACATGATCCCCCATGTTGTGCAAAAAAGCGGTTAGCTCCTTCGGTCC
TCCGATCGTTGTCAGAAGTAAGTTGGCCGCAGTGTTATCACTCATGGTTATGGCAGCACTGCATAATTCT
CTTACTGTCATGCCATCCGTAAGATGCTTTTCTGTGACTGGTGAGTACTCAACCAAGTCATTCTGAGAAT
AGTGTATGCGGCGACCGAGTTGCTCTTGCCCGGCGTCAATACGGGATAATACCGCGCCACATAGCAGAAC
TTTAAAAGTGCTCATCATTGGAAAACGTTCTTCGGGGCGAAAACTCTCAAGGATCTTACCGCTGTTGAGA
TCCAGTTCGATGTAACCCACTCGTGCACCCAACTGATCTTCAGCATCTTTTACTTTCACCAGCGTTTCTG
GGTGAGCAAAAACAGGAAGGCAAAATGCCGCAAAAAAGGGAATAAGGGCGACACGGAAATGTTGAATACT
CATACTCTTCCTTTTTCAATATTATTGAAGCATTTATCAGGGTTATTGTCTCATGAGCGGATACATATTT
GAATGTATTTAGAAAAATAAACAAATAGGGGTTCCGCGCACATTTCCCCGAAAAGTGCCACCTAAATTGT
AAGCGTTAATATTTTGTTAAAATTCGCGTTAAATTTTTGTTAAATCAGCTCATTTTTTAACCAATAGGCC
GAAATCGGCAAAATCCCTTATAAATCAAAAGAATAGACCGAGATAGGGT
[37 nt withheld, positions 7820-7856]
AAAGAACGTGGACTCCAACGTCAAAGG
[49 nt withheld, positions 7884-7932]
T
[91 nt withheld, positions 7934-8024]
G
[124 nt withheld, positions 8026-8149]
CCCATTCGCCATTCAGGCTGCGCAACTGTTGGGAAGGGCGATCGGTGCGGGCCTCTTCGCTATTACGCCA
GCTGGCGAAAGGGGGATGTGCTGCAAGGCGATTAAGTTGGGTAACGCCAGGGTTTTCCCAGTCACGACGT
TGTAAAACGACGGCCAGTGAGCGCGCGTAATACGACTCACTATAGGGCGAATTGACTAGTACATAACTTA
CGGTAAATGGCCCGCCTGGCTGACCGCCCAACGACCCCCGCCCATTGACGTCAATAATGACGTATGTTCC
CATAGTAACGCCAATAGGGACTTTCCATTGACGTCAATGGGTGGAGTATTTACGGTAAACTGCCCACTTG
GCAGTACATCAAGTGTATCATATGCCAAGTACGCCCCCTATTGACGTCAATGACGGTAAATGGCCCGCCT
GGCATTATGCCCAGTACATGACCTTATGGGACTTTCCTACTTGGCAGTACATCTACGTATTAGTCATCGC
TATTACCATGG
Features (pLannotate 1.2.2; 28 found; start..end, strand, type, name):
    217..397     +  LTR            5' LTR (truncated): truncated 5' long terminal repeat (LTR) from HIV-1
    444..569     +  misc_feature   HIV-1 Ψ: packaging signal of human immunodeficiency virus type 1
    553..891     +  CDS            HIV-1 gag (fragment): gag protein from human immunodeficiency virus 1; gag
   1068..1301    +  misc_feature   RRE: The Rev response element (RRE) of HIV-1 allows for Rev-dependent mRNA export from the nucleus to the cytoplasm.
   1678..1778    +  CDS            Rev (fragment): human immunodeficiency virus 1 (HIV-1) Rev protein; rev; enhances nuclear export of unspliced and incompletely spliced viral mRNAs
   1828..1945    +  misc_feature   cPPT/CTS: central polypurine tract and central termination sequence of HIV-1
   2020..2260    +  promoter       U6 promoter: RNA polymerase III promoter for human U6 snRNA
   2307..2374    +  misc_RNA       tracrRNA (fragment): trans-activating CRISPR RNA for the Streptococcus pyogenes CRISPR/Cas9 system
   2397..2896    +  promoter       PGK promoter: mouse phosphoglycerate kinase 1 promoter
   2936..3532    +  CDS            PuroR (fragment): puromycin N-acetyltransferase; pac from Streptomyces; confers resistance to puromycin
   3605..4303    +  CDS            TagBFP: TagBFP is a basic (constitutively fluorescent) blue fluorescent protein published in 2008, derived from Entacmaea quadricolor. It is reported to be a very rapidly-maturing monomer with very low acid sensitivity.
   4315..4901    +  misc_feature   WPRE: woodchuck hepatitis virus posttranscriptional regulatory element
   4895..5041    +  CDS            nef (fragment): NEF_HV1LA - Experimental evidence at protein level: Swiss-Prot protein existence level 1. Extracellular Nef protein targets CD4(+) T-lymphocytes for apoptosis by interacting with CXCR4 surface receptors. From Human immunodeficiency virus type 1 group M subtype B (isolate Lai) (HIV-1).
   5049..5227    +  LTR            5' LTR (truncated): truncated 5' long terminal repeat (LTR) from HIV-1
   5253..5364    +  polyA_signal   bGH poly(A) signal: bovine growth hormone polyadenylation signal
   5503..5521    -  promoter       T3 promoter: promoter for bacteriophage T3 RNA polymerase
   5566..5582    -  protein_bind   lac operator: The lac repressor binds to the lac operator to inhibit transcription in E. coli. This inhibition can be relieved by adding lactose or isopropyl-β-D-thiogalactopyranoside (IPTG). lac repressor encoded by lacI
   5590..5620    -  promoter       lac promoter: promoter for the E. coli lac operon
   5635..5656    -  protein_bind   CAP binding site: CAP binding activates transcription in the presence of cAMP. E. coli catabolite activator protein
   5669..5761    -  CDS            lacI (fragment): lac repressor; lacI; The lac repressor binds to the lac operator to inhibit transcription in E. coli. This inhibition can be relieved by adding lactose or isopropyl-β-D-thiogalactopyranoside (IPTG).
   5944..6532    -  rep_origin     ori: high-copy-number ColE1/pMB1/pBR322/pUC origin of replication
   6703..7563    -  CDS            AmpR: β-lactamase; bla; confers resistance to ampicillin, carbenicillin, and related antibiotics
   7564..7668    -  promoter       AmpR promoter: bla
   7721..8149    -  rep_origin     f1 ori (sequence partly withheld): f1 bacteriophage origin of replication; arrow indicates direction of (+) strand synthesis
   8154..8309    -  CDS            lacZα (fragment): LacZα fragment of β-galactosidase; lacZ fragment
   8317..8335    +  promoter       T7 promoter: promoter for bacteriophage T7 RNA polymerase
   8349..8649    +  enhancer       CMV enhancer: human cytomegalovirus immediate early enhancer
   8650..199     +  promoter       CMV promoter (across the origin): human cytomegalovirus (CMV) immediate early promoter
