[The description below was written by a language model from this plasmid's Addgene catalogue record and pLannotate feature annotations shown in this document.]
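Description:
pKLV2-U6gRNA5(gKAT6A-A7)-PGKpuro2ABFP-W is an 8,650 bp HIV-1-based lentiviral CRISPR vector that delivers a single guide RNA against human KAT6A (also known as MOZ or MYST3). It was built by inserting the guide designated A7 into the BbsI sites of the pKLV2-U6gRNA5(BbsI)-PGKpuroBFP-W backbone, which destroyed both sites. In bacteria it is maintained as a high-copy plasmid through a ColE1/pUC-type origin and selected with ampicillin via β-lactamase. An f1 origin and remnants of a lac/lacZα cloning region flanked by T7 and T3 promoters are also present in the backbone.

A CMV enhancer/promoter fused to a truncated 5' LTR drives transcription of the viral genome in packaging cells. This genome carries the Ψ packaging signal with a partial gag sequence, the RRE for Rev-dependent nuclear export, and the cPPT/CTS. It ends in a truncated 3' LTR followed by a bGH polyadenylation signal. Two expression units lie between the LTRs. The human U6 RNA polymerase III promoter transcribes the KAT6A spacer joined to a Streptococcus pyogenes Cas9 guide scaffold. A mouse PGK promoter drives puromycin N-acetyltransferase and TagBFP, which the construct name indicates are linked by a 2A peptide, and a WPRE follows to enhance expression. Transduced cells can therefore be selected with puromycin or tracked by blue fluorescence.

The vector encodes no Cas9, so the nuclease must be supplied separately, for example by a Cas9-expressing cell line. The associated publication concerns genetic vulnerabilities of acute myeloid leukaemias driven by MLL rearrangements, which suggests the vector was used for KAT6A knockout in that setting. The depositor and repository-sequenced records have the same length and the same 28 features, differing only in their numbering start point.
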