Addgene plasmid #159289: pKLV2-U6gRNA5(gKAT6A-A7)-PGKpuro2ABFP-W
Purpose: Lentiviral vector expressing gRNA targeting KAT6A (gRNA ID. A7)
Depositing lab: Kosuke Yusa. Depositing organization: Wellcome Sanger Institute. Publication: KAT7 is a genetic vulnerability of acute myeloid leukemias driven by MLL rearrangements. Au YZ, Gu M, De Braekeleer E, Gozdecka M, Aspris D, Tarumoto Y, Cooper J, Yu J, Ong SH, Chen X, Tzelepis K, Huntly BJP, Vassiliou G, Yusa K. Leukemia. 2021 Apr;35(4):1012-1022. doi: 10.1038/s41375-020-1001-z. Epub 2020 Aug 6. PubMed 32764680.
Backbone
  Vector backbone: pKLV2-U6gRNA5(BbsI)-PGKpuroBFP-W
  Backbone size w/o insert (bp): 8630
  Total vector size (bp): 8650
  Vector type: Mammalian Expression, Lentiviral, CRISPR
  Selectable markers: Puromycin
Growth in bacteria
  Bacterial resistance: Ampicillin, 100 μg/mL
  Growth temperature: 37°C
  Growth strain: NEB Stable
  Copy number: High Copy
Gene/Insert
  Gene/Insert name: guide RNA targeting KAT6A (ID. A7)
  gRNA/shRNA sequence: GCGGCGGATAATCACAAATC
  Species: H. sapiens (human)
  GenBank ID: NM_006766
  Entrez Gene: KAT6A (a.k.a. ARTHS, MOZ, MRD32, MYST-3, MYST3, RUNXBP2, ZC2HC6A, ZNF220)
  Promoter: human U6 promoter
  Cloning method: Restriction Enzyme; 5′ cloning site BbsI (destroyed during cloning); 3′ cloning site BbsI (destroyed during cloning)
  Sequencing primers: 5′ AGATAATTAGAATTAATTTGACTG
Terms and licenses: Academic/Nonprofit Terms; Industry Terms: Not Available to Industry
Depositor comments: Please visit https://www.biorxiv.org/content/10.1101/2020.04.25.054049v1 for bioRxiv preprint.
How to cite: pKLV2-U6gRNA5(gKAT6A-A7)-PGKpuro2ABFP-W was a gift from Kosuke Yusa (Addgene plasmid # 159289 ; http://n2t.net/addgene:159289 ; RRID:Addgene_159289)
